Addgene plasmid #208899: Tc-INTR-GFP
Purpose: encodes the inotocin receptor (oxytocin/vasopressin-like) from the beetle Tribolium castaneum, tagged with GFP
Depositing lab: Christian Gruber. Depositing organization: Medical University of Vienna. Publication: Discovery of peptide probes to modulate oxytocin-type receptors of insects. Keov P, Liutkeviciute Z, Hellinger R, Clark RJ, Gruber CW. Sci Rep. 2018 Jul 3;8(1):10020. doi: 10.1038/s41598-018-28380-3. PubMed 29968789.
Backbone
  Vector backbone: pEGFP-N1
  Backbone manufacturer: Clontech
  Backbone size w/o insert (bp): 4700
  Vector type: Mammalian Expression
Growth in bacteria
  Bacterial resistance: Kanamycin, 50 μg/mL
  Growth temperature: 37°C
  Growth strain: DH5alpha
  Copy number: High Copy
Gene/Insert
  Gene/Insert name: INTR
  Species: Tribolium castaneum
  Insert size (bp): 1187
  Tag / fusion protein: EGFP (C terminal on backbone)
  Cloning method: Restriction Enzyme; 5′ cloning site KpnI (unknown if destroyed); 3′ cloning site AgeI (unknown if destroyed)
Terms and licenses: Academic/Nonprofit Terms; Industry Terms: Not Available to Industry
How to cite: Tc-INTR-GFP was a gift from Christian Gruber (Addgene plasmid # 208899 ; http://n2t.net/addgene:208899 ; RRID:Addgene_208899)
