[The description below was written by a language model from this plasmid's Addgene catalogue record and pLannotate feature annotations shown in this document.]
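Description:
Tc-INTR-GFP is a mammalian expression plasmid built on the pEGFP-N1 backbone that encodes the inotocin receptor (INTR), the oxytocin/vasopressin-like receptor of the red flour beetle Tribolium castaneum, fused at its C terminus to EGFP. The roughly 1.2 kb receptor coding sequence was inserted by restriction cloning between the KpnI and AgeI sites of the multiple cloning site. This places it downstream of the human cytomegalovirus immediate-early enhancer and promoter and upstream of the backbone's EGFP open reading frame. The automated annotation does not label the insert itself, but the unannotated gap between the residual MCS fragment and the start of EGFP matches its expected position and size. The fusion transcript is terminated by the SV40 polyadenylation signal.

The plasmid is maintained at high copy in E. coli through a ColE1/pUC-type origin and also carries an f1 origin for single-stranded DNA production. A single Tn5 aminoglycoside phosphotransferase gene (NeoR/KanR) serves for selection in both hosts. A bacterial promoter drives it for kanamycin resistance in E. coli, and the SV40 enhancer/early promoter, paired with the HSV TK polyadenylation signal, drives it for G418 selection in mammalian cells. The short large T antigen, ble and bGH poly(A) fragments in the feature table are probably backbone remnants or annotation artefacts rather than functional parts.

The construct allows heterologous expression of the insect receptor in mammalian cells, with the GFP tag reporting expression and localisation. The associated publication concerns peptide probes that modulate oxytocin-type receptors of insects, which suggests use in receptor pharmacology studies.
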