Features (pLannotate 1.2.2; 14 found; start..end, strand, type, name):
     61..364     +  enhancer       CMV enhancer: human cytomegalovirus immediate early enhancer
    365..568     +  promoter       CMV promoter: human cytomegalovirus (CMV) immediate early promoter
    591..650     +  misc_feature   MCS (fragment): multiple cloning site
   1851..2570    +  CDS            EGFP: the original enhanced GFP (Yang et al., 1996) mammalian codon-optimized
   2587..2670    +  CDS            large T antigen (fragment): large T antigen from SV40 (simian virus 40)
   2693..2814    +  polyA_signal   SV40 poly(A) signal: SV40 polyadenylation signal
   2848..3276    -  rep_origin     f1 ori (sequence partly withheld): f1 bacteriophage origin of replication; arrow indicates direction of (+) strand synthesis
   3303..3407    +  promoter       AmpR promoter: bla
   3409..3766    +  promoter       SV40 promoter: SV40 enhancer and early promoter
   3801..4595    +  CDS            NeoR/KanR: aminoglycoside phosphotransferase from Tn5; aph(3')-II (or nptII); confers resistance to neomycin, kanamycin, and G418 (Geneticin®)
   4616..4768    +  CDS            ble (fragment): BLE_KLEPN - Experimental evidence at protein level: Swiss-Prot protein existence level 1. Binding protein with a strong affinity to the bleomycin family of antibiotics. Binds to CL990; an antimitotic-antibiotic compound. From Klebsiella pneumoniae.
   4827..4874    +  polyA_signal   HSV TK poly(A) signal: herpes simplex virus thymidine kinase polyadenylation signal (Cole and Stacy, 1985)
   4965..4981    -  polyA_signal   bGH poly(A) signal (fragment): bovine growth hormone polyadenylation signal
   5203..5791    +  rep_origin     ori: high-copy-number ColE1/pMB1/pBR322/pUC origin of replication
>Addgene plasmid #208899 | Tc-INTR-GFP | addgene full sequence | sequence record 412622 | Addgene NGS Result
TAGTTATTAATAGTAATCAATTACGGGGTCATTAGTTCATAGCCCATATATGGAGTTCCGCGTTACATAA
CTTACGGTAAATGGCCCGCCTGGCTGACCGCCCAACGACCCCCGCCCATTGACGTCAATAATGACGTATG
TTCCCATAGTAACGCCAATAGGGACTTTCCATTGACGTCAATGGGTGGAGTATTTACGGTAAACTGCCCA
CTTGGCAGTACATCAAGTGTATCATATGCCAAGTACGCCCCCTATTGACGTCAATGACGGTAAATGGCCC
GCCTGGCATTATGCCCAGTACATGACCTTATGGGACTTTCCTACTTGGCAGTACATCTACGTATTAGTCA
TCGCTATTACCATGGTGATGCGGTTTTGGCAGTACATCAATGGGCGTGGATAGCGGTTTGACTCACGGGG
ATTTCCAAGTCTCCACCCCATTGACGTCAATGGGAGTTTGTTTTGGCACCAAAATCAACGGGACTTTCCA
AAATGTCGTAACAACTCCGCCCCATTGACGCAAATGGGCGGTAGGCGTGTACGGTGGGAGGTCTATATAA
GCAGAGCTGGTTTAGTGAACCGTCAGATCCGCTAGCGCTACCGGACTCAGATCTCGAGCTCAAGCTTCGA
ATTCTGCAGTCGACGGTACCATGGACATCTCTGAGAACTCTACGTATCTCTTCGACAAACACGAAGACAG
AAACAACACCGATCGGGACGAAAACCTCGCCCGCGTGGAGGTTGCCACCCTTGCCATCATATTTCTTGTC
ACCGTCATCGGGAACAGCACAGTATTACTGGCTTTATGGACCCGCCGAAGATACGCCGGTCGCAAGAAAC
TCTCCCGAATGTACTTCTTTATCTTACATCTGAGCATCGCCGATTTGATCACGGCTTTTCTCAGCGTACT
GCCGCAGCTGGCCTGGGACATAACTTATAGATTCTACGGAGGTTTCCTTCTCTGTAAAGTCGTTAAATAT
GGACAGACTTTAGGTCCGTATCTGAGCTCGTACGTGCTGATGGCGACGGCCATTGATCGCCATCAGGCCA
TTTGTTACCCTTTGACCTACTGCTCGTGGACTTCCAGGAGGTCGAAAGTTATGGTGTATCTGGCGTGGGT
GGCCAGCCTCGCCTTCTGTATTCCACAGCTGACGATCTTCACATACACGAGCGTCGGAGAAGACGAATAC
GACTGCTGGGCCACTTTCCAAGAACCATGGGGTAAAAGAGCTTACGTCACATGGTACAGCATTTCTGTGT
TCATGGTGCCGTTGGTGGTTCTAATTTTCACGTATACGTCGATTTGTATCGAGATTTGGCAAAGCTCGGA
ATCGAGTCTGCGACCACGAAGCTCTCAGAAATCAGCACCTGGGAAACGTACCCCTTTGATCTCTCGAGCG
AAGATTAATACTGTCAAGCAGACTATTGCCGTCATTGTAATGTATATAGCGTGCTCGACTCCGTTCATTC
TAGCACAACTATGGGCCACTTGGGACCCCCAAAGCCCCTTCATCGACGGCCCGGTGTTTGTAATCTTAAC
GCTCCTCTACTCGCTAAACAGCTGTGTAAATCCTTGGATTTATCTGGCATTCAACCGGGAGTTGCCGCGC
CTCCTGCTCCGTCACTACACGGCTTCCAGCAAGAACTACCGTTCTGCGACCGGAGGTAACAGTGCAAGTA
ACTCCTCAGGTGACGCGCAGAGCACGTCATTGCGGCCGTTCTCGCGCTGGTCGCTCTGCAACAGCGCCAG
GTCCAACAAGTACCCCACGAGGGTGCCGCACAGGCCCTACGTCGCCCAGTACAACGCCCGCCGGTGGATC
GTCACGACGACCACCCCACCGGTCGCCACCATGGTGAGCAAGGGCGAGGAGCTGTTCACCGGGGTGGTGC
CCATCCTGGTCGAGCTGGACGGCGACGTAAACGGCCACAAGTTCAGCGTGTCCGGCGAGGGCGAGGGCGA
TGCCACCTACGGCAAGCTGACCCTGAAGTTCATCTGCACCACCGGCAAGCTGCCCGTGCCCTGGCCCACC
CTCGTGACCACCCTGACCTACGGCGTGCAGTGCTTCAGCCGCTACCCCGACCACATGAAGCAGCACGACT
TCTTCAAGTCCGCCATGCCCGAAGGCTACGTCCAGGAGCGCACCATCTTCTTCAAGGACGACGGCAACTA
CAAGACCCGCGCCGAGGTGAAGTTCGAGGGCGACACCCTGGTGAACCGCATCGAGCTGAAGGGCATCGAC
TTCAAGGAGGACGGCAACATCCTGGGGCACAAGCTGGAGTACAACTACAACAGCCACAACGTCTATATCA
TGGCCGACAAGCAGAAGAACGGCATCAAGGTGAACTTCAAGATCCGCCACAACATCGAGGACGGCAGCGT
GCAGCTCGCCGACCACTACCAGCAGAACACCCCCATCGGCGACGGCCCCGTGCTGCTGCCCGACAACCAC
TACCTGAGCACCCAGTCCGCCCTGAGCAAAGACCCCAACGAGAAGCGCGATCACATGGTCCTGCTGGAGT
TCGTGACCGCCGCCGGGATCACTCTCGGCATGGACGAGCTGTACAAGTAAAGCGGCCGCGACTCTAGATC
ATAATCAGCCATACCACATTTGTAGAGGTTTTACTTGCTTTAAAAAACCTCCCACACCTCCCCCTGAACC
TGAAACATAAAATGAATGCAATTGTTGTTGTTAACTTGTTTATTGCAGCTTATAATGGTTACAAATAAAG
CAATAGCATCACAAATTTCACAAATAAAGCATTTTTTTCACTGCATTCTAGTTGTGGTTTGTCCAAACTC
ATCAATGTATCTTAAGGCGTAAATTGTAAGCGTTAATATTTTGTTAAAATTCGCGTTAAATTTTTGTTAA
ATCAGCTCATTTTTTAACCAATAGGCCGAAATCGGCAAAATCCCTTATAAATCAAAAGAATAGACCGAGA
TAGGGT
[37 nt withheld, positions 2947-2983]
AAAGAACGTGGACTCCAACGTCAAAGG
[49 nt withheld, positions 3011-3059]
T
[91 nt withheld, positions 3061-3151]
G
[124 nt withheld, positions 3153-3276]
CAGGTGGCACTTTTCGGGGAAATGTGCGCGGAACCCCTATTTGTTTATTTTTCTAAATACATTCAAATAT
GTATCCGCTCATGAGACAATAACCCTGATAAATGCTTCAATAATATTGAAAAAGGAAGAGTCCTGAGGCG
GAAAGAACCAGCTGTGGAATGTGTGTCAGTTAGGGTGTGGAAAGTCCCCAGGCTCCCCAGCAGGCAGAAG
TATGCAAAGCATGCATCTCAATTAGTCAGCAACCAGGTGTGGAAAGTCCCCAGGCTCCCCAGCAGGCAGA
AGTATGCAAAGCATGCATCTCAATTAGTCAGCAACCATAGTCCCGCCCCTAACTCCGCCCATCCCGCCCC
TAACTCCGCCCAGTTCCGCCCATTCTCCGCCCCATGGCTGACTAATTTTTTTTATTTATGCAGAGGCCGA
GGCCGCCTCGGCCTCTGAGCTATTCCAGAAGTAGTGAGGAGGCTTTTTTGGAGGCCTAGGCTTTTGCAAA
GATCGATCAAGAGACAGGATGAGGATCGTTTCGCATGATTGAACAAGATGGATTGCACGCAGGTTCTCCG
GCCGCTTGGGTGGAGAGGCTATTCGGCTATGACTGGGCACAACAGACAATCGGCTGCTCTGATGCCGCCG
TGTTCCGGCTGTCAGCGCAGGGGCGCCCGGTTCTTTTTGTCAAGACCGACCTGTCCGGTGCCCTGAATGA
ACTGCAAGACGAGGCAGCGCGGCTATCGTGGCTGGCCACGACGGGCGTTCCTTGCGCAGCTGTGCTCGAC
GTTGTCACTGAAGCGGGAAGGGACTGGCTGCTATTGGGCGAAGTGCCGGGGCAGGATCTCCTGTCATCTC
ACCTTGCTCCTGCCGAGAAAGTATCCATCATGGCTGATGCAATGCGGCGGCTGCATACGCTTGATCCGGC
TACCTGCCCATTCGACCACCAAGCGAAACATCGCATCGAGCGAGCACGTACTCGGATGGAAGCCGGTCTT
GTCGATCAGGATGATCTGGACGAAGAGCATCAGGGGCTCGCGCCAGCCGAACTGTTCGCCAGGCTCAAGG
CGAGCATGCCCGACGGCGAGGATCTCGTCGTGACCCATGGCGATGCCTGCTTGCCGAATATCATGGTGGA
AAATGGCCGCTTTTCTGGATTCATCGACTGTGGCCGGCTGGGTGTGGCGGACCGCTATCAGGACATAGCG
TTGGCTACCCGTGATATTGCTGAAGAGCTTGGCGGCGAATGGGCTGACCGCTTCCTCGTGCTTTACGGTA
TCGCCGCTCCCGATTCGCAGCGCATCGCCTTCTATCGCCTTCTTGACGAGTTCTTCTGAGCGGGACTCTG
GGGTTCGAAATGACCGACCAAGCGACGCCCAACCTGCCATCACGAGATTTCGATTCCACCGCCGCCTTCT
ATGAAAGGTTGGGCTTCGGAATCGTTTTCCGGGACGCCGGCTGGATGATCCTCCAGCGCGGGGATCTCAT
GCTGGAGTTCTTCGCCCACCCTAGGGGGAGGCTAACTGAAACACGGAAGGAGACAATACCGGAAGGAACC
CGCGCTATGACGGCAATAAAAAGACAGAATAAAACGCACGGTGTTGGGTCGTTTGTTCATAAACGCGGGG
TTCGGTCCCAGGGCTGGCACTCTGTCGATACCCCACCGAGACCCCATTGGGGCCAATACGCCCGCGTTTC
TTCCTTTTCCCCACCCCACCCCCCAAGTTCGGGTGAAGGCCCAGGGCTCGCAGCCAACGTCGGGGCGGCA
GGCCCTGCCATAGCCTCAGGTTACTCATATATACTTTAGATTGATTTAAAACTTCATTTTTAATTTAAAA
GGATCTAGGTGAAGATCCTTTTTGATAATCTCATGACCAAAATCCCTTAACGTGAGTTTTCGTTCCACTG
AGCGTCAGACCCCGTAGAAAAGATCAAAGGATCTTCTTGAGATCCTTTTTTTCTGCGCGTAATCTGCTGC
TTGCAAACAAAAAAACCACCGCTACCAGCGGTGGTTTGTTTGCCGGATCAAGAGCTACCAACTCTTTTTC
CGAAGGTAACTGGCTTCAGCAGAGCGCAGATACCAAATACTGTTCTTCTAGTGTAGCCGTAGTTAGGCCA
CCACTTCAAGAACTCTGTAGCACCGCCTACATACCTCGCTCTGCTAATCCTGTTACCAGTGGCTGCTGCC
AGTGGCGATAAGTCGTGTCTTACCGGGTTGGACTCAAGACGATAGTTACCGGATAAGGCGCAGCGGTCGG
GCTGAACGGGGGGTTCGTGCACACAGCCCAGCTTGGAGCGAACGACCTACACCGAACTGAGATACCTACA
GCGTGAGCTATGAGAAAGCGCCACGCTTCCCGAAGGGAGAAAGGCGGACAGGTATCCGGTAAGCGGCAGG
GTCGGAACAGGAGAGCGCACGAGGGAGCTTCCAGGGGGAAACGCCTGGTATCTTTATAGTCCTGTCGGGT
TTCGCCACCTCTGACTTGAGCGTCGATTTTTGTGATGCTCGTCAGGGGGGCGGAGCCTATGGAAAAACGC
CAGCAACGCGGCCTTTTTACGGTTCCTGGCCTTTTGCTGGCCTTTTGCTCACATGTTCTTTCCTGCGTTA
TCCCCTGATTCTGTGGATAACCGTATTACCGCCATGCAT
